>Addgene plasmid #207493 | pIG-806_HA-GD2-28z_CAR_RFP-TFAP4 | addgene full sequence | sequence record 412297 | Addgene NGS Result
GAAGATCCTTTGATCTTTTCTACGGGGTCTGACGCTCAGTGGAACGAAAACTCACGTTAAGGGATTTTGG
TCATGAGATTATCAAAAAGGATCTTCACCTAGATCCTTTTAAATTAAAAATGAAGTTTTAAATCAATCTA
AAGTATATATGAGTAAACTTGGTCTGACAGTTACCAATGCTTAATCAGTGAGGCACCTATCTCAGCGATC
TGTCTATTTCGTTCATCCATAGTTGCCTGACTCCCCGTCGTGTAGATAACTACGATACGGGAGGGCTTAC
CATCTGGCCCCAGTGCTGCAATGATACCGCGAGACCCACGCTCACCGGCTCCAGATTTATCAGCAATAAA
CCAGCCAGCCGGAAGGGCCGAGCGCAGAAGTGGTCCTGCAACTTTATCCGCCTCCATCCAGTCTATTAAT
TGTTGCCGGGAAGCTAGAGTAAGTAGTTCGCCAGTTAATAGTTTGCGCAACGTTGTTGCCATTGCTACAG
GCATCGTGGTGTCACGCTCGTCGTTTGGTATGGCTTCATTCAGCTCCGGTTCCCAACGATCAAGGCGAGT
TACATGATCCCCCATGTTGTGCAAAAAAGCGGTTAGCTCCTTCGGTCCTCCGATCGTTGTCAGAAGTAAG
TTGGCCGCAGTGTTATCACTCATGGTTATGGCAGCACTGCATAATTCTCTTACTGTCATGCCATCCGTAA
GATGCTTTTCTGTGACTGGTGAGTACTCAACCAAGTCATTCTGAGAATAGTGTATGCGGCGACCGAGTTG
CTCTTGCCCGGCGTCAATACGGGATAATACCGCGCCACATAGCAGAACTTTAAAAGTGCTCATCATTGGA
AAACGTTCTTCGGGGCGAAAACTCTCAAGGATCTTACCGCTGTTGAGATCCAGTTCGATGTAACCCACTC
GTGCACCCAACTGATCTTCAGCATCTTTTACTTTCACCAGCGTTTCTGGGTGAGCAAAAACAGGAAGGCA
AAATGCCGCAAAAAAGGGAATAAGGGCGACACGGAAATGTTGAATACTCATACTCTTCCTTTTTCAATAT
TATTGAAGCATTTATCAGGGTTATTGTCTCATGAGCGGATACATATTTGAATGTATTTAGAAAAATAAAC
AAATAGGGGTTCCGCGCACATTTCCCCGAAAAGTGCCACCTGACGTCTAAGAAACCATTATTATCATGAC
ATTAACCTATAAAAATAGGCGTATCACGAGGCCCTTTCGTCTCGCGCGTTTCGGTGATGACGGTGAAAAC
CTCTGACACATGCAGCTCCCGGAGACGGTCACAGCTTGTCTGTAAGCGGATGCCGGGAGCAGACAAGCCC
GTCAGGGCGCGTCAGCGGGTGTTGGCGGGTGTCGGGGCTGGCTTAACTATGCGGCATCAGAGCAGATTGT
ACTGAGAGTGCACCATATGCGGTGTGAAATACCGCACAGATGCGTAAGGAGAAAATACCGCATCAGGCGC
CATTCGCCATTCAGGCTGCGCAACTGTTGGGAAGGGCGATCGGTGCGGGCCTCTTCGCTATTACGCCAGC
TGGCGAAAGGGGGATGTGCTGCAAGGCGATTAAGTTGGGTAACGCCAGGGTTTTCCCAGTCACGACGTTG
TAAAACGACGGCCAGTGAATTCGAGCTCGGTACCCTTTCAGGTTTCCTTGAGTGGCAGGCCAGGCCTGGC
CGTGAACGTTCACTGAAATCATGGCCTCTTGGCCAAGATTGATAGCTTGTGCCTGTCCCTGAGTCCCAGT
CCATCACGAGCAGCTGGTTTCTAAGATGCTATTTCCCGTATAAAGCATGAGCACGTGCATTCGCACGCCC
ACAGAGCCCCGCCCTTGTCCATCACTGGCATCTGGACTCCAGCCTGGGTTGGGGCAAAGAGGGAAATGAG
ATCATGTCCTAACCCTGATCCTCTTGTCCCACAGATATCCAGAACCCTGACCCTGCCCAGTGCACCAACT
ATGCGCTGCTGAAACTGGCGGGCGATGTGGAAAGCAACCCGGGCCCGGTGAGCAAGGGCGAGGAGGATAA
CATGGCCATCATCAAGGAGTTCATGCGCTTCAAGGTGCACATGGAGGGCTCCGTGAACGGCCACGAGTTC
GAGATCGAGGGTGAGGGAGAGGGCCGCCCCTACGAGGGCACCCAGACCGCCAAGCTGAAGGTGACCAAGG
GTGGCCCCCTGCCCTTCGCCTGGGACATCCTGTCCCCTCAGTTCATGTACGGCTCCAAGGCCTACGTGAA
GCACCCCGCCGACATCCCCGACTACTTGAAGCTGTCCTTCCCCGAGGGCTTCAAGTGGGAGCGCGTGATG
AACTTCGAGGACGGCGGCGTGGTGACCGTGACCCAGGACTCCTCCCTGCAGGACGGCGAGTTCATCTACA
AGGTGAAGCTGCGCGGCACCAACTTCCCCTCCGACGGCCCCGTAATGCAGAAGAAGACCATGGGCTGGGA
GGCCTCCTCCGAGCGGATGTACCCCGAGGACGGCGCCCTGAAGGGCGAGATCAAGCAGAGGCTGAAGCTG
AAGGACGGCGGCCACTACGACGCTGAGGTCAAGACCACCTACAAGGCCAAGAAGCCCGTGCAGCTGCCCG
GCGCCTACAACGTCAACATCAAGTTGGACATCACCTCCCACAACGAGGACTACACCATCGTGGAACAGTA
CGAACGCGCCGAGGGCCGCCACTCCACCGGCGGCATGGACGAGCTGTACAAGAGGGCTAAGAGAGGTTCA
GGATCTGGTGGTGGTAGTGGGGGAGGAACCGGTGCTGGAAGTGGTGGATCGGGTGGGACTAGTGGCGGTG
GAGGATCTGGAGGACAGTGCACCAACTATGCGCTGCTGAAACTGGCGGGCGATGTGGAAAGCAACCCGGG
CCCGATGGAGTATTTCATGGTGCCCACTCAGAAGGTGCCCTCTTTGCAACATTTCAGGAAAACAGAGAAA
GAAGTGATAGGAGGGCTCTGTAGCCTTGCCAACATTCCACTAACCCCCGAGACTCAGCGGGACCAGGAGC
GGCGGATTCGGCGGGAGATCGCCAACAGCAACGAGCGGAGACGCATGCAGAGCATCAACGCGGGATTCCA
GTCCCTCAAGACCCTCATCCCCCACACAGACGGAGAGAAGCTCAGCAAGGCAGCCATTCTCCAGCAGACA
GCCGAGTACATCTTCTCCCTGGAGCAGGAGAAGACCAGGCTCTTGCAGCAGAACACACAGCTCAAGCGCT
TCATCCAGGAGCTGAGCGGCTCGTCCCCCAAGCGACGGCGGGCAGAGGACAAGGACGAAGGCATAGGCTC
CCCGGACATCTGGGAGGACGAGAAGGCGGAGGACCTGCGGCGGGAGATGATTGAGCTGCGGCAGCAGCTG
GACAAGGAGCGCTCGGTGCGCATGATGCTGGAGGAGCAGGTGCGCTCGCTGGAGGCCCACATGTACCCGG
AAAAGCTCAAGGTGATTGCGCAGCAGGTGCAGCTGCAGCAGCAGCAGGAACAGGTGAGGCTGCTGCACCA
GGAGAAGCTGGAGCGGGAACAGCAGCAGCTGCGGACCCAGCTTCTGCCCCCTCCGGCCCCCACCCACCAC
CCCACGGTGATCGTGCCAGCACCGCCTCCTCCTCCCTCCCACCACATCAATGTCGTCACCATGGGCCCCT
CCTCGGTCATCAACTCTGTTTCCACATCCCGGCAAAATCTGGACACCATCGTGCAGGCAATCCAGCACAT
CGAGGGCACCCAGGAAAAGCAGGAGCTGGAGGAGGAGCAGCGGCGAGCTGTCATCGTGAAGCCTGTCCGC
AGCTGCCCGGAGGCCCCCACCTCTGACACCGCCTCCGACTCCGAGGCCTCAGACAGTGACGCCATGGACC
AGAGCCGGGAGGAGCCGTCGGGGGACGGGGAGCTTCCCAGGGCTAAGAGAGGTTCAGGATCTGAGGGCAG
GGGATCTCTCCTTACTTGTGGCGACGTGGAGGAGAACCCCGGCCCCATGGAATTCGGCCTGAGCTGGCTG
TTCCTGGTGGCCATCCTGAAGGGCGTGCAGTGCAGCAGAGACATCCTGCTGACCCAGACCCCTCTGAGCC
TGCCTGTGTCTCTGGGCGATCAGGCCAGCATCAGCTGCAGATCCAGCCAGAGCCTGGTGCACCGGAACGG
CAACACCTACCTGCACTGGTATCTGCAGAAGCCCGGCCAGAGCCCCAAGCTGCTGATCCACAAGGTGTCC
AACCGGTTCAGCGGCGTGCCCGACAGATTTTCTGGCAGCGGCTCCGGCACCGACTTCACCCTGAAGATCA
GCCGGGTGGAAGCCGAGGACCTGGGCGTGTACTTCTGCAGCCAGTCCACCCACGTGCCCCCCCTGACATT
TGGCGCCGGAACAAAGCTGGAACTGAAGGGGGGAGGCGGATCTGGCGGCGGAGGAAGTGGCGGAGGGGGA
TCTGAAGTGAAGCTGCAGCAGTCCGGCCCCAGCCTGGTGGAACCTGGCGCCTCTGTGATGATCTCCTGCA
AGGCCAGCGGCAGCTCCTTCACCGGCTACAACATGAACTGGGTGCGCCAGAACATCGGCAAGAGCCTGGA
ATGGATCGGCGCCATCGACCCCTACTACGGCGGCACCAGCTACAACCAGAAGTTCAAGGGCAGAGCCACC
CTGACCGTGGACAAGAGCAGCAGCACCGCCTACATGCACCTGAAGTCCCTGACCAGCGAGGACAGCGCCG
TGTACTACTGCGTGTCCGGCATGAAGTACTGGGGCCAGGGCACAAGCGTGACCGTGTCTAGCGCCAAGAC
CACCCCCCCTAGCGTGTACGGAAGAGTGACAGTGTCCTCTGCCGAGCCCAAGAGCTGCGACAAGACCCAC
ACCTGTCCCCCTTGTCCTGCCCCTCCTGTTGCAGGCCCTTCCGTGTTCCTGTTCCCCCCAAAGCCCAAGG
ACACACTGATGATCAGCAGAACCCCCGAAGTGACCTGCGTGGTGGTGGACGTGTCCCACGAGGACCCAGA
AGTGAAGTTCAATTGGTACGTGGACGGCGTGGAAGTGCACAACGCCAAGACAAAGCCCAGAGAGGAACAG
TACCAAAGCACCTACCGGGTGGTGTCCGTGCTGACCGTGCTGCATCAGGATTGGCTGAACGGCAAAGAGT
ACAAGTGCAAAGTGTCCAACAAGGCCCTGCCTGCCCCCATCGAGAAAACCATCAGCAAGGCCAAGGGCCA
GCCCCGCGAACCCCAGGTGTACACACTGCCCCCTAGCAGGGACGAGCTGACCAAGAACCAGGTGTCCCTG
ACATGCCTCGTGAAGGGCTTCTACCCCTCCGATATCGCCGTGGAATGGGAGAGCAACGGCCAGCCCGAGA
ACAACTACAAGACAACCCCTCCCGTGCTGGACAGCGACGGCTCATTCTTCCTGTACAGCAAGCTGACAGT
GGATAAGTCCCGGTGGCAGCAGGGCAACGTGTTCAGCTGCTCCGTGATGCACGAGGCCCTGCACAACCAC
TACACCCAGAAAAGCCTGTCCCTGAGCCCCGGCAAGAAGGACCCCAAAGCGGCCGCAATTGAAGTTATGT
ATCCTCCTCCTTACCTAGACAATGAGAAGAGCAATGGAACCATTATCCATGTGAAAGGGAAACACCTTTG
TCCAAGTCCCCTATTTCCCGGACCTTCTAAGCCCTTTTGGGTGCTGGTGGTGGTTGGGGGAGTCCTGGCT
TGCTATAGCTTGCTAGTAACAGTGGCCTTTATTATTTTCTGGGTGAGGAGTAAGAGGAGCAGGCTCCTGC
ACAGTGACTACATGAACATGACTCCCCGCCGCCCCGGGCCCACCCGCAAGCATTACCAGCCCTATGCCCC
ACCACGCGACTTCGCAGCCTATCGCTCCAGAGTGAAGTTCAGCAGGAGCGCAGACGCCCCCGCGTACCAG
CAGGGCCAGAACCAGCTCTATAACGAGCTCAATCTAGGACGAAGAGAGGAGTACGATGTTTTGGACAAGA
GACGTGGCCGGGACCCTGAGATGGGGGGAAAGCCGAGAAGGAAGAACCCTCAGGAAGGCCTGTACAATGA
ACTGCAGAAAGATAAGATGGCGGAGGCCTACAGTGAGATTGGGATGAAAGGCGAGCGCCGGAGGGGCAAG
GGGCACGATGGCCTTTACCAGGGTCTCAGTACAGCCACCAAGGACACCTACGACGCCCTTCACATGCAGG
CCCTGCCCCCTCGCCGGGCCAAGCGGTCCGGATCCGGAGCCACCAACTTCAGCCTGCTGAAGCAGGCCGG
CGACGTGGAGGAGAACCCCGGCCCCGCGGTGTACCAGCTGAGAGACTCTAAATCCAGTGACAAGTCTGTC
TGCCTATTCACCGATTTTGATTCTCAAACAAATGTGTCACAAAGTAAGGATTCTGATGTGTATATCACAG
ACAAAACTGTGCTAGACATGAGGTCTATGGACTTCAAGAGCAACAGTGCTGTGGCCTGGAGCAACAAATC
TGACTTTGCATGTGCAAACGCCTTCAACAACAGCATTATTCCAGAAGACACCTTCTTCCCCAGCCCAGGT
AAGGGCAGCTTTGGTGCCTTCGCAGGCTGTTTCCTTGCTTCAGGAATGGCCAGGGGATCCTCTAGATCGA
CCTGCAGGCATGCAAGCTTGGCGTAATCATGGTCATAGCTGTTTCCTGTGTGAAATTGTTATCCGCTCAC
AATTCCACACAACATACGAGCCGGAAGCATAAAGTGTAAAGCCTGGGGTGCCTAATGAGTGAGCTAACTC
ACATTAATTGCGTTGCGCTCACTGCCCGCTTTCCAGTCGGGAAACCTGTCGTGCCAGCTGCATTAATGAA
TCGGCCAACGCGCGGGGAGAGGCGGTTTGCGTATTGGGCGCTCTTCCGCTTCCTCGCTCACTGACTCGCT
GCGCTCGGTCGTTCGGCTGCGGCGAGCGGTATCAGCTCACTCAAAGGCGGTAATACGGTTATCCACAGAA
TCAGGGGATAACGCAGGAAAGAACATGTGAGCAAAAGGCCAGCAAAAGGCCAGGAACCGTAAAAAGGCCG
CGTTGCTGGCGTTTTTCCATAGGCTCCGCCCCCCTGACGAGCATCACAAAAATCGACGCTCAAGTCAGAG
GTGGCGAAACCCGACAGGACTATAAAGATACCAGGCGTTTCCCCCTGGAAGCTCCCTCGTGCGCTCTCCT
GTTCCGACCCTGCCGCTTACCGGATACCTGTCCGCCTTTCTCCCTTCGGGAAGCGTGGCGCTTTCTCATA
GCTCACGCTGTAGGTATCTCAGTTCGGTGTAGGTCGTTCGCTCCAAGCTGGGCTGTGTGCACGAACCCCC
CGTTCAGCCCGACCGCTGCGCCTTATCCGGTAACTATCGTCTTGAGTCCAACCCGGTAAGACACGACTTA
TCGCCACTGGCAGCAGCCACTGGTAACAGGATTAGCAGAGCGAGGTATGTAGGCGGTGCTACAGAGTTCT
TGAAGTGGTGGCCTAACTACGGCTACACTAGAAGAACAGTATTTGGTATCTGCGCTCTGCTGAAGCCAGT
TACCTTCGGAAAAAGAGTTGGTAGCTCTTGATCCGGCAAACAAACCACCGCTGGTAGCGGTGGTTTTTTT
GTTTGCAAGCAGCAGATTACGCGCAGAAAAAAAGGATCTCAA
Features (pLannotate 1.2.2; 18 found; start..end, strand, type, name):
    171..1031    -  CDS            AmpR: β-lactamase; bla; confers resistance to ampicillin, carbenicillin, and related antibiotics
   1032..1136    -  promoter       AmpR promoter: bla
   1231..1266    +  CDS            rop (fragment): Rop protein, which maintains plasmids at low copy number; rop
   1368..1467    +  misc_feature   bom (fragment): basis of mobility region from pBR322
   1473..1630    -  CDS            lacZα (fragment): LacZα fragment of β-galactosidase; lacZ fragment
   2008..2712    +  CDS            mCherry: mCherry is a basic (constitutively fluorescent) red fluorescent protein published in 2004, derived from Discosoma sp.. It is reported to be a very rapidly-maturing monomer with low acid sensitivity.
   2875..3888    +  CDS            TFAP4: TFAP4_HUMAN - Also known as BHLHC41. Experimental evidence at protein level: Swiss-Prot protein existence level 1. Transcription factor that activates both viral and cellular genes by binding to the symmetrical DNA sequence 5'-CAGCTG-3'. From Homo sapiens (Human).
   4030..4368    +  CDS            KV2A7_MOUSE: Experimental evidence at protein level: Swiss-Prot protein existence level 1. From Mus musculus (Mouse).
   4414..5496    +  CDS            IGG1_HUMAN (fragment): Experimental evidence at protein level: Swiss-Prot protein existence level 1. Immunoglobulins, also known as antibodies, are membrane-bound or secreted glycoproteins produced by B lymphocytes. In the recognition phase of humoral immunity, the membrane-bound immunoglobulins serve as receptors which, upon binding of a specific antigen, trigger the clonal expansion and differentiation of B lymphocytes into immunoglobulins- secreting plasma cells. Secreted immunoglobulins mediate the effector phase of humoral immunity, which results in the elimination of bound antigens (PubMed:22158414, PubMed:201
   5518..5838    +  CDS            CD28 (fragment): CD28_HUMAN - Experimental evidence at protein level: Swiss-Prot protein existence level 1. Involved in T-cell activation, the induction of cell proliferation and cytokine production and promotion of T-cell survival. Enhances the production of IL4 and IL10 in T-cells in conjunction with TCR/CD3 ligation and CD40L costimulation (PubMed:8617933). Isoform 3 enhances CD40L-mediated activation of NF-kappa-B and kinases MAPK8 and PAK2 in T-cells (PubMed:15067037). From Homo sapiens (Human).
   5839..6174    +  CDS            CD247 (fragment): CD3Z_HUMAN - Also known as CD3Z, T3Z, TCRZ. Experimental evidence at protein level: Swiss-Prot protein existence level 1. Part of the TCR-CD3 complex present on T-lymphocyte cell surface that plays an essential role in adaptive immune response. When antigen presenting cells (APCs) activate T-cell receptor (TCR), TCR- mediated signals are transmitted across the cell membrane by the CD3 chains CD3D, CD3E, CD3G and CD3Z. All CD3 chains contain immunoreceptor tyrosine-based activation motifs (ITAMs) in their cytoplasmic domain. Upon TCR engagement, these motifs become phosphorylated by Src family
   6241..6507    +  CDS            TRAC (fragment): TRAC_HUMAN - Also known as TCRA. Experimental evidence at protein level: Swiss-Prot protein existence level 1. Constant region of T cell receptor (TR) alpha chain (PubMed:24600447). Alpha-beta T cell receptors are antigen specific receptors which are essential to the immune response and are present on the cell surface of T lymphocytes. Recognize peptide-major histocompatibility (MH) (pMH) complexes that are displayed by antigen presenting cells (APC), a prerequisite for efficient T cell adaptive immunity against pathogens (PubMed:25493333). Binding of alpha-beta TR to pMH complex initiates TR-
   6563..6599    +  misc_feature   MCS (fragment): pUC18/19 multiple cloning site
   6636..6652    -  protein_bind   lac operator: The lac repressor binds to the lac operator to inhibit transcription in E. coli. This inhibition can be relieved by adding lactose or isopropyl-β-D-thiogalactopyranoside (IPTG). lac repressor encoded by lacI
   6660..6690    -  promoter       lac promoter: promoter for the E. coli lac operon
   6705..6726    -  protein_bind   CAP binding site: CAP binding activates transcription in the presence of cAMP. E. coli catabolite activator protein
   6739..6831    -  CDS            lacI (fragment): lac repressor; lacI; The lac repressor binds to the lac operator to inhibit transcription in E. coli. This inhibition can be relieved by adding lactose or isopropyl-β-D-thiogalactopyranoside (IPTG).
   7014..7602    -  rep_origin     ori: high-copy-number ColE1/pMB1/pBR322/pUC origin of replication
