[The description below was written by a language model from this plasmid's Addgene catalogue record and pLannotate feature annotations shown in this document.]
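Description:
pIG-806_HA-GD2-28z_CAR_RFP-TFAP4 is a pUC19-based, high-copy bacterial plasmid that serves as a source of homology-directed repair (HDR) template for non-viral CRISPR knock-in at the TRAC locus of human T cells. It is maintained in E. coli through the ColE1/pUC origin and selected with ampicillin via the β-lactamase gene and its promoter. Remnants of the pUC19 lacZα/MCS region, the lac promoter and operator, and small rop, bom and lacI fragments are backbone leftovers with no role in the payload.

The insert, assembled by Gibson cloning, runs in a single orientation. It begins with an mCherry red fluorescent protein ("RFP") coding sequence, followed by human TFAP4, a transcription factor that binds the CAGCTG motif. Next comes the HA-GD2-28z chimeric antigen receptor, annotated as a mouse kappa light-chain variable region and a long match to human IgG1. These presumably correspond to the antibody-derived binder and an immunoglobulin-derived spacer. They are followed by a CD28 fragment and the CD3ζ (CD247) signalling domain, consistent with the "28z" in the name. A TRAC fragment downstream of the CAR likely represents part of the homology sequence for the target locus. An unannotated stretch lies upstream of mCherry, where a matching arm would be expected, though the feature table does not label it.

No mammalian promoter, polyadenylation signal or 2A-type linker is annotated. How the reading frames are joined and expressed is therefore not stated in the record, although TRAC knock-in designs commonly rely on the endogenous locus for transcription. The construct allows a GD2-directed CAR to be delivered together with a fluorescently marked TFAP4, to test how this factor affects engineered T cell function.
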