Addgene plasmid #207493: pIG-806_HA-GD2-28z_CAR_RFP-TFAP4
Purpose: This plasmid can be used to generate HDR templates for non-viral knockin into the TRAC locus of human T cells.
Depositing lab: Alexander Marson. Depositing organization: J. David Gladstone Institutes. Publication: Modular pooled discovery of synthetic knockin sequences to program durable cell therapies. Blaeschke F, Chen YY, Apathy R, Daniel B, Chen AY, Chen PA, Sandor K, Zhang W, Li Z, Mowery CT, Yamamoto TN, Nyberg WA, To A, Yu R, Bueno R, Kim MC, Schmidt R, Goodman DB, Feuchtinger T, Eyquem J, Jimmie Ye C, Carnevale J, Satpathy AT, Shifrut E, Roth TL, Marson A. Cell. 2023 Sep 14;186(19):4216-4234.e33. doi: 10.1016/j.cell.2023.08.013. PubMed 37714135.
Backbone
  Vector backbone: PUC19
  Vector type: CRISPR
Growth in bacteria
  Bacterial resistance: Ampicillin, 100 μg/mL
  Growth temperature: 37°C
  Growth strain: NEB Stable
  Copy number: High Copy
Gene/Insert
  Gene/Insert name: RFP-TFAP4, HA-GD2-28z_CAR
  Species: H. sapiens (human)
  Entrez Gene: TFAP4 (a.k.a. AP-4, bHLHc41)
  Cloning method: Gibson Cloning
Resource information
  A portion of this plasmid was derived from a plasmid made by: HA-GD2-28z CAR sequence was provided by Crystal Mackall/Robbie Majzner.
Terms and licenses: Academic/Nonprofit Terms; Industry Terms: Not Available to Industry
Depositor comments: Please visit https://doi.org/10.1101/2022.07.27.501186 for bioRxiv preprint.
How to cite: pIG-806_HA-GD2-28z_CAR_RFP-TFAP4 was a gift from Alexander Marson (Addgene plasmid # 207493 ; http://n2t.net/addgene:207493 ; RRID:Addgene_207493)
